>Addgene plasmid #196149 | pEPYCdKN0002 | addgene full sequence | sequence record 386862 | Addgene NGS Result
CTGCGCCCCGACACCCGCCAACACCCGCTGACGCGCCCTGACGGGCTTGTCTGCTCCCGGCATCCGCTTA
CAGACAAGCTGTGACCGTCTCCGGGAGCTGCATGTGTCAGAGGTTTTCACCGTCATCACCGAAACGCGCG
AGGCAGCTGCGGTAAAGCTCATCAGCGTGGTCGTGAAGCGATTCACAGATGTCTGCCTGTTCATCCGCGT
CCAGCTCGTTGAGTTTCTCCAGAAGCGTTAATGTCTGGCTTCTGATAAAGCGGGCCATGTTAAGGGCGGT
TTTTTCCTGTTTGGTCACTGATGCCTCCGTGTAAGGGGGATTTCTGTTCATGGGGGTAATGATACCGATG
AAACGAGAGAGGATGCTCACGATACGGGTTACTGATGATGAACATGCCCGGTTACTGGAACGTTGTGAGG
GTAAACAACTGGCGGTATGGATGCGGCGGGACCAGAGAAAAATCACTCAGGGTCAATGCCAGCGCTTCGT
TAATACAGATGTAGGTGTTCCACAGGGTAGCCAGCAGCATCCTGCGATGCAGATCCGGAACATAATGGTG
CAGGGCGCTGACTTCCGCGTTTCCAGACTTTACGAAACACGGAAACCGAAGACCATTCATGTTGTTGCTC
AGGTCGCAGACGTTTTGCAGCAGCAGTCGCTTCACGTTCGCTCGCGTATCGGTGATTCATTCTGCTAACC
AGTAAGGCAACCCCGCCAGCCTAGCCGGGTCCTCAACGACAGGAGCACGATCATGCGCACCCGTGGGGCC
GCCATGCCGGCGATAATGGCCTGCTTCTCGCCGAAACGTTTGGTGGCGGGACCAGTGACGAAGGCTTGAG
CGAGGGCGTGCAAGATTCCGAATACCGCAAGCGACAGGCCGATCATCGTCGCGCTCCAGCGAAAGCGGTC
CTCGCCGAAAATGACCCAGAGCGCTGCCGGCACCTGTCCTACGAGTTGCATGATAAAGAAGACAGTCATA
AGTGCGGCGACGATAGTCATGCCCCGCGCCCACCGGAAGGAGCTGACTGGGTTGAAGGCTCTCAAGGGCA
TCGGTCGAGATCCCGGTGCCTAATGAGTGAGCTAACTTACATTAATTGCGTTGCGCTCACTGCCCGCTTT
CCAGTCGGGAAACCTGTCGTGCCAGCTGCATTAATGAATCGGCCAACGCGCGGGGAGAGGCGGTTTGCGT
ATTGGGCGCCAGGGTGGTTTTTCTTTTCACCAGTGAGACGGGCAACAGCTGATTGCCCTTCACCGCCTGG
CCCTGAGAGAGTTGCAGCAAGCGGTCCACGCTGGTTTGCCCCAGCAGGCGAAAATCCTGTTTGATGGTGG
TTAACGGCGGGATATAACATGAGCTGTCTTCGGTATCGTCGTATCCCACTACCGAGATATCCGCACCAAC
GCGCAGCCCGGACTCGGTAATGGCGCGCATTGCGCCCAGCGCCATCTGATCGTTGGCAACCAGCATCGCA
GTGGGAACGATGCCCTCATTCAGCATTTGCATGGTTTGTTGAAAACCGGACATGGCACTCCAGTCGCCTT
CCCGTTCCGCTATCGGCTGAATTTGATTGCGAGTGAGATATTTATGCCAGCCAGCCAGACGCAGACGCGC
CGAGACAGAACTTAATGGGCCCGCTAACAGCGCGATTTGCTGGTGACCCAATGCGACCAGATGCTCCACG
CCCAGTCGCGTACCGTCTTCATGGGAGAAAATAATACTGTTGATGGGTGTCTGGTCAGAGACATCAAGAA
ATAACGCCGGAACATTAGTGCAGGCAGCTTCCACAGCAATGGCATCCTGGTCATCCAGCGGATAGTTAAT
GATCAGCCCACTGACGCGTTGCGCGAGAAGATTGTGCACCGCCGCTTTACAGGCTTCGACGCCGCTTCGT
TCTACCATCGACACCACCACGCTGGCACCCAGTTGATCGGCGCGAGATTTAATCGCCGCGACAATTTGCG
ACGGCGCGTGCAGGGCCAGACTGGAGGTGGCAACGCCAATCAGCAACGACTGTTTGCCCGCCAGTTGTTG
TGCCACGCGGTTGGGAATGTAATTCAGCTCCGCCATCGCCGCTTCCACTTTTTCCCGCGTTTTCGCAGAA
ACGTGGCTGGCCTGGTTCACCACGCGGGAAACGGTCTGATAAGAGACACCGGCATACTCTGCGACATCGT
ATAACGTTACTGGTTTCACATTCACCACCCTGAATTGACTCTCTTCCGGGCGCTATCATGCCATACCGCG
AAAGGTTTTGCGCCATTCGATGGTGTCCGGGATCTCGACGCTCTCCCTTATGCGACTCCTGCATTAGGAA
GCAGCCCAGTAGTAGGTTGAGGCCGTTGAGCACCGCCGCCGCAAGGAATGGTGCATGCAAGGAGATGGCG
CCCAACAGTCCCCCGGCCACGGGGCCTGCCACCATACCCACGCCGAAACAAGCGCTCATGAGCCCGAAGT
GGCGAGCCCGATCTTCCCCATCGGTGATGTCGGCGATATAGGCGCCAGCAACCGCACCTGTGGCGCCGGT
GATGCCGGCCACGATGCGTCCGGCGTAGAGGATCGAGATCTCGATCCCGCGAAATTAATACGACTCACTA
TAGGGGAATTGTGAGCGGATAACAATTCCCCTCTAGAAATAATTTTGTTTAACTTTAAGAAGGAGATATA
CCATGAAACACCACCACCACCACCACCACCACCACGGTGGTCTCGAATCAACAAGTTTGTACAAAAAAGC
AGGCTTCATGGCTGATACCAGTCCGAGAACTGATGTCTCAACAGATGACGACACAGATCATCCTGATCTT
GGGTCGGAGGGAGCACTAGTGAATACTGCTGCTTCTGATTCGAGTGACCGATCGAAGGGAAAGATGGATC
AAAAGACTCTTCGTAGGCTTGCTCAAAACCGTGAGGCAGCAAGGAAAAGCAGATTGAGGAAGAAGGCTTA
TGTTCAGCAGCTAGAGAACAGCCGCTTGAAACTAACCCAGCTTGAGCAGGAGCTGCAAAGAGCAAGACAG
CAGGGCGTATTCATTTCAGGCACAGGTGACCAGGCCCATTCTACTGGTGGAAATGGTGCTTTGGCGTTTG
ATGCTGAACATTCACGGTGGTTGGAAGAAAAGAACAAGCAAATGAACGAGCTGAGGTCTGCTCTGAATGC
GCATGCAGGTGATTCTGAGCTTCGAATAATAGTCGATGGTGTGATGGCTCACTATGAGGAGCTTTTCAGG
ATAAAGAGCAATGCAGCTAAGAATGATGTCTTTCACTTGCTATCTGGCATGTGGAAAACACCAGCTGAGA
GATGTTTCTTGTGGCTCGGTGGATTTCGTTCATCCGAACTTCTAAAGCTTCTGGCGAATCAGTTGGAGCC
AATGACAGAGAGACAGTTGATGGGCATAAATAACCTGCAACAGACATCGCAGCAGGCTGAAGATGCTTTG
TCTCAAGGGATGGAGAGCTTACAACAGTCACTAGCTGATACTTTATCGAGCGGGACTCTTGGTTCAAGTT
CATCAGGGAATGTCGCAAGCTACATGGGTCAGATGGCCATGGCAATGGGAAAGTTAGGTACACTCGAAGG
ATTTATCCGCCAGGCTGATAATTTGAGACTACAAACATTGCAACAGATGATAAGAGTATTAACAACGAGA
CAGTCAGCACGTGCTCTACTTGCAATACACGATTACTTCTCACGGCTACGAGCTCTAAGCTCCTTATGGC
TTGCTCGACCCAGAGAGGGTTCGGTGAGCGGCTGGCGGCTGTTCAAGAAGATTAGCTGAAACCCAGCTTT
CTTGTACAAAGTGGTTGATTCGAGCACCACCACCACCACCACTGAGATCCGGCTGCTAACAAAGCCCGAA
AGGAAGCTGAGTTGGCTGCTGCCACCGCTGAGCAATAACTAGCATAACCCCTTGGGGCCTCTAAACGGGT
CTTGAGGGGTTTTTTGCTGAAAGGAGGAACTATATCCGGATTGGCGAATGGG
[124 nt withheld, positions 3973-4096]
C
[91 nt withheld, positions 4098-4188]
A
[49 nt withheld, positions 4190-4238]
CCTTTGACGTTGGAGTCCACGTTCTTT
[37 nt withheld, positions 4266-4302]
ACCCTATCTCGGTCTATTCTTTTGATTTATAAGGGATTTTGCCGATTTCGGCCTATTGGTTAAAAAATGA
GCTGATTTAACAAAAATTTAACGCGAATTTTAACAAAATATTAACGCTTACAATTTAGGTGGCACTTTTC
GGGGAAATGTGCGCGGAACCCCTATTTGTTTATTTTTCTAAATACATTCAAATATGTATCCGCTCATGAA
TTAATTCTTAGAAAAACTCATCGAGCATCAAATGAAACTGCAATTTATTCATATCAGGATTATCAATACC
ATATTTTTGAAAAAGCCGTTTCTGTAATGAAGGAGAAAACTCACCGAGGCAGTTCCATAGGATGGCAAGA
TCCTGGTATCGGTCTGCGATTCCGACTCGTCCAACATCAATACAACCTATTAATTTCCCCTCGTCAAAAA
TAAGGTTATCAAGTGAGAAATCACCATGAGTGACGACTGAATCCGGTGAGAATGGCAAAAGTTTATGCAT
TTCTTTCCAGACTTGTTCAACAGGCCAGCCATTACGCTCGTCATCAAAATCACTCGCATCAACCAAACCG
TTATTCATTCGTGATTGCGCCTGAGCGAGACGAAATACGCGATCGCTGTTAAAAGGACAATTACAAACAG
GAATCGAATGCAACCGGCGCAGGAACACTGCCAGCGCATCAACAATATTTTCACCTGAATCAGGATATTC
TTCTAATACCTGGAATGCTGTTTTCCCGGGGATCGCAGTGGTGAGTAACCATGCATCATCAGGAGTACGG
ATAAAATGCTTGATGGTCGGAAGAGGCATAAATTCCGTCAGCCAGTTTAGTCTGACCATCTCATCTGTAA
CATCATTGGCAACGCTACCTTTGCCATGTTTCAGAAACAACTCTGGCGCATCGGGCTTCCCATACAATCG
ATAGATTGTCGCACCTGATTGCCCGACATTATCGCGAGCCCATTTATACCCATATAAATCAGCATCCATG
TTGGAATTTAATCGCGGCCTAGAGCAAGACGTTTCCCGTTGAATATGGCTCATAACACCCCTTGTATTAC
TGTTTATGTAAGCAGACAGTTTTATTGTTCATGACCAAAATCCCTTAACGTGAGTTTTCGTTCCACTGAG
CGTCAGACCCCGTAGAAAAGATCAAAGGATCTTCTTGAGATCCTTTTTTTCTGCGCGTAATCTGCTGCTT
GCAAACAAAAAAACCACCGCTACCAGCGGTGGTTTGTTTGCCGGATCAAGAGCTACCAACTCTTTTTCCG
AAGGTAACTGGCTTCAGCAGAGCGCAGATACCAAATACTGTCCTTCTAGTGTAGCCGTAGTTAGGCCACC
ACTTCAAGAACTCTGTAGCACCGCCTACATACCTCGCTCTGCTAATCCTGTTACCAGTGGCTGCTGCCAG
TGGCGATAAGTCGTGTCTTACCGGGTTGGACTCAAGACGATAGTTACCGGATAAGGCGCAGCGGTCGGGC
TGAACGGGGGGTTCGTGCACACAGCCCAGCTTGGAGCGAACGACCTACACCGAACTGAGATACCTACAGC
GTGAGCTATGAGAAAGCGCCACGCTTCCCGAAGGGAGAAAGGCGGACAGGTATCCGGTAAGCGGCAGGGT
CGGAACAGGAGAGCGCACGAGGGAGCTTCCAGGGGGAAACGCCTGGTATCTTTATAGTCCTGTCGGGTTT
CGCCACCTCTGACTTGAGCGTCGATTTTTGTGATGCTCGTCAGGGGGGCGGAGCCTATGGAAAAACGCCA
GCAACGCGGCCTTTTTACGGTTCCTGGCCTTTTGCTGGCCTTTTGCTCACATGTTCTTTCCTGCGTTATC
CCCTGATTCTGTGGATAACCGTATTACCGCCTTTGAGTGAGCTGATACCGCTCGCCGCAGCCGAACGACC
GAGCGCAGCGAGTCAGTGAGCGAGGAAGCGGAAGAGCGCCTGATGCGGTATTTTCTCCTTACGCATCTGT
GCGGTATTTCACACCGCAATGGTGCACTCTCAGTACAATCTGCTCTGATGCCGCATAGTTAAGCCAGTAT
ACACTCCGCTATCGCTACGTGACTGGGTCATGG
Features (pLannotate 1.2.2; 22 found; start..end, strand, type, name):
    107..298     -  CDS            rop: Rop protein, which maintains plasmids at low copy number; rop
    315..695     +  CDS            YPB1_ECOLX: Protein predicted: Swiss-Prot protein existence level 4. From Escherichia coli.
    767..1058    -  CDS            TcR (fragment): tetracycline efflux protein; tet; confers resistance to tetracycline
   1073..1094    -  protein_bind   CAP binding site: CAP binding activates transcription in the presence of cAMP. E. coli catabolite activator protein
   1107..2189    -  CDS            lacI: lac repressor; lacI; The lac repressor binds to the lac operator to inhibit transcription in E. coli. This inhibition can be relieved by adding lactose or isopropyl-β-D-thiogalactopyranoside (IPTG).
   2190..2267    -  promoter       lacI promoter: lacI
   2275..2554    -  CDS            TcR (fragment): tetracycline efflux protein; tet; confers resistance to tetracycline
   2576..2594    +  promoter       T7 promoter: promoter for bacteriophage T7 RNA polymerase
   2595..2619    +  protein_bind   lac operator: The lac repressor binds to the lac operator to inhibit transcription in E. coli. This inhibition can be relieved by adding lactose or isopropyl-β-D-thiogalactopyranoside (IPTG). lac repressor encoded by lacI
   2634..2656    +  RBS            RBS: efficient ribosome binding site from bacteriophage T7 gene 10 (Olins and Rangwala, 1989)
   2669..2695    +  CDS            9xHis: 9xHis affinity tag
   2711..2735    +  protein_bind   attB1: mutant version of attB; recombination site for the Gateway® BP reaction BP Clonase™
   2738..3727    +  CDS            TGA2: TGA2_ARATH - Also known as BZIP20, HBP1B. Experimental evidence at protein level: Swiss-Prot protein existence level 1. Transcriptional activator that binds specifically to the DNA sequence 5'-TGACG-3'. Recognizes ocs elements like the as-1 motif of the cauliflower mosaic virus 35S promoter. Binding to the as-1-like cis elements mediate auxin- and salicylic acid-inducible transcription. Required to induce the systemic acquired resistance (SAR) via the regulation of pathogenesis-related genes expression. Binding to the as- 1 element of PR-1 promoter is salicylic acid-inducible and mediated by N
   3771..3795    -  protein_bind   attB2: mutant version of attB; recombination site for the Gateway® BP reaction BP Clonase™
   3805..3822    +  CDS            9xHis (fragment): 9xHis affinity tag
   3832..3881    +  CDS            SET1 (fragment): solubility-enhancement tag derived from T7 phage gene 10B
   3889..3936    +  terminator     T7 terminator: transcription terminator for bacteriophage T7 RNA polymerase
   3973..4401    +  rep_origin     f1 ori (sequence partly withheld): f1 bacteriophage origin of replication; arrow indicates direction of (+) strand synthesis
   4454..4511    +  promoter       AmpR promoter (fragment): bla
   4520..5335    -  CDS            KanR: aminoglycoside phosphotransferase; aph(3')-Ia; confers resistance to kanamycin in bacteria or G418 (Geneticin®) in eukaryotes
   5457..6045    +  rep_origin     ori: high-copy-number ColE1/pMB1/pBR322/pUC origin of replication
   6231..5       -  misc_feature   bom (across the origin): basis of mobility region from pBR322
