[The description below was written by a language model from this plasmid's Addgene catalogue record and pLannotate feature annotations shown in this document.]
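Description:
pEPYCdKN0002 is a bacterial expression plasmid built on the pH9GW Gateway backbone, a pET-style vector, for producing the Arabidopsis thaliana bZIP transcription factor TGA2 as a tagged recombinant protein. Although the catalogue calls it a destination vector, the annotated sequence shows attB1 and attB2 sites flanking the TGA2 coding sequence, which indicates that the Gateway recombination has already taken place and that this is the finished expression clone. It is maintained in E. coli under kanamycin selection (aph(3')-Ia) and carries a ColE1/pMB1-type origin with the pBR322 bom region and a rop gene. The record lists it as high copy, although rop normally moderates copy number. An f1 origin is also present, and short tetracycline-resistance and AmpR promoter fragments appear to be backbone remnants.

Expression is driven by a T7 promoter with an adjacent lac operator and the phage T7 gene 10 ribosome binding site. A plasmid-borne lacI gene supplies the repressor, so transcription needs a host providing T7 RNA polymerase and is inducible with IPTG. A T7 terminator closes the cassette. The reading frame begins with a 9xHis affinity tag for metal-affinity purification and runs through attB1 into TGA2. According to the insert name, it ends in a HiBiT peptide, the small fragment of a split luciferase. HiBiT is not annotated separately in the feature table, but the gap between the end of TGA2 and attB2 could hold it. The His and SET1 fragments downstream of attB2 are vector-derived, and the record does not indicate that they are translated.

The associated work describes a split-luciferase method for assessing transcription factor–DNA interactions when tuning plant promoters. TGA2 binds TGACG motifs such as the as-1 element, and here it would serve as a luminescence-detectable DNA-binding protein.
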