Addgene plasmid #196149: pEPYCdKN0002
Purpose: Gateway destination vector for protein expression of 9xHis_AtTGA2_HiBit
Depositing lab: Nicola Patron. Depositing organization: Earlham Institute. Publication: Tuning Plant Promoters Using a Simple Split Luciferase Method to Assess Transcription Factor-DNA Interactions. Cai YM, Witham S, Patron NJ. ACS Synth Biol. 2023 Nov 17;12(11):3482-3486. doi: 10.1021/acssynbio.3c00094. Epub 2023 Oct 19. PubMed 37856867.
Backbone
  Vector backbone: pH9GW
  Vector type: Bacterial Expression
Growth in bacteria
  Bacterial resistance: Kanamycin, 50 μg/mL
  Growth temperature: 37°C
  Growth strain: DH5alpha
  Copy number: High Copy
Gene/Insert
  Gene/Insert name: 9xHis_AtTGA2_HiBit
  Species: A. thaliana (mustard weed)
  Cloning method: Gateway Cloning
Terms and licenses: Academic/Nonprofit Terms; Industry Terms: Not Available to Industry
Depositor comments: Please visit https://doi.org/10.1101/2023.02.13.528283 for bioRxiv preprint.
How to cite: pEPYCdKN0002 was a gift from Nicola Patron (Addgene plasmid # 196149 ; http://n2t.net/addgene:196149 ; RRID:Addgene_196149)
